Addgene plasmid #46067: pXP841
Purpose: (Empty Backbone)
Depositing lab: Nancy DaSilva. Depositing organization: University of California, Irvine. Publication: Development and characterization of a vector set with regulated promoters for systematic metabolic engineering in Saccharomyces cerevisiae. Shen MW, Fang F, Sandmeyer S, Da Silva NA. Yeast. 2012 Dec;29(12):495-503. doi: 10.1002/yea.2930. Epub 2012 Nov 19. PubMed 23166051.
Backbone
  Vector backbone: pUC18
  Vector type: Yeast Expression
  Promoter: ADH2
  Selectable markers: LEU2
Growth in bacteria
  Bacterial resistance: Ampicillin, 100 μg/mL
  Growth temperature: 37°C
  Growth strain: XL1 Blue
  Copy number: High Copy
Terms and licenses: Academic/Nonprofit Terms; Industry Terms: Not Available to Industry
Depositor comments: Addgene's quality control sequencing has identified a few discrepancies compared to the depositor's full sequence; these differences are not thought to affect plasmid function.
How to cite: pXP841 was a gift from Nancy DaSilva (Addgene plasmid # 46067 ; http://n2t.net/addgene:46067 ; RRID:Addgene_46067)
