[The description below was written by a language model from this plasmid's Addgene catalogue record and pLannotate feature annotations shown in this document.]
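Description:
pXP841 is an empty yeast expression backbone built on pUC18, one member of a vector set with regulated promoters developed for systematic metabolic engineering in Saccharomyces cerevisiae. It is an E. coli–yeast shuttle plasmid of about 6.2 kb. In bacteria it replicates at high copy from the pUC-type ColE1/pMB1 origin and is selected through the β-lactamase (AmpR) gene and its native promoter. In yeast it is maintained episomally by the 2μ origin, which typically gives multicopy propagation, and is selected by complementation of leucine auxotrophy with the LEU2 marker driven by its own promoter.

The expression cassette is defined in the catalogue entry by the ADH2 promoter, a glucose-repressed promoter that becomes active as glucose is depleted, which allows expression to be delayed until late in a culture. The automated feature table does not annotate this promoter. The roughly 600 bp of unannotated sequence upstream of the CYC1 terminator is the probable location, but the record does not confirm it. A gene of interest would be cloned between the promoter and the CYC1 transcription terminator; no insert is present.

The LEU2 marker is flanked by two loxP sites in the same orientation, so Cre recombinase can excise it and the marker can be reused in successive rounds of strain engineering. Remnants of the pUC18 polylinker, lac promoter/operator, CAP site and small lacI, rop and bom fragments are backbone leftovers. Repository sequencing found a few discrepancies from the depositor's sequence that are not thought to affect function.
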