Features (pLannotate 1.2.2; 17 found; start..end, strand, type, name):
    602..849     +  terminator     CYC1 terminator: S. cerevisiae CYC1; transcription terminator for CYC1
    854..894     -  misc_feature   MCS (fragment): pUC18/19 multiple cloning site
    895..928     -  protein_bind   loxP: Cre-mediated recombination occurs in the 8-bp core sequence (GCATACAT). Cre recombinase
    929..2015    -  CDS            LEU2 (fragment): 3-isopropylmalate dehydrogenase, required for leucine biosynthesis; S. cerevisiae LEU2; yeast auxotrophic marker
   2016..2368    -  promoter       LEU2 promoter (fragment): S. cerevisiae LEU2
   2370..2403    -  protein_bind   loxP: Cre-mediated recombination occurs in the 8-bp core sequence (GCATACAT). Cre recombinase
   2404..2425    -  misc_feature   MCS (fragment): pUC18/19 multiple cloning site
   2426..3768    -  rep_origin     2μ ori: yeast 2μ plasmid origin of replication
   3812..3828    -  protein_bind   lac operator: The lac repressor binds to the lac operator to inhibit transcription in E. coli. This inhibition can be relieved by adding lactose or isopropyl-β-D-thiogalactopyranoside (IPTG). lac repressor encoded by lacI
   3836..3866    -  promoter       lac promoter: promoter for the E. coli lac operon
   3881..3902    -  protein_bind   CAP binding site: CAP binding activates transcription in the presence of cAMP. E. coli catabolite activator protein
   3915..4007    -  CDS            lacI (fragment): lac repressor; lacI; The lac repressor binds to the lac operator to inhibit transcription in E. coli. This inhibition can be relieved by adding lactose or isopropyl-β-D-thiogalactopyranoside (IPTG).
   4190..4778    -  rep_origin     ori: high-copy-number ColE1/pMB1/pBR322/pUC origin of replication
   4949..5809    -  CDS            AmpR: β-lactamase; bla; confers resistance to ampicillin, carbenicillin, and related antibiotics
   5810..5914    -  promoter       AmpR promoter: bla
   6009..6044    +  CDS            rop (fragment): Rop protein, which maintains plasmids at low copy number; rop
   6146..6       +  misc_feature   bom (fragment) (across the origin): basis of mobility region from pBR322
>Addgene plasmid #46067 | pXP841 | depositor full sequence | sequence record 65295 | pXP841 sequence 6191 bps
CATATGATTTAGCGGCCGCAAAACGTAGGGGCAAACAAACGGAAAAATCGTTTCTCAAATTTTCTGATGC
CAAGAACTCTAACCAGTCTTATCTAAAAATTGCCTTATGATCCGTCTCTCCGGTTACAGCCTGTGTAACT
GATTAATCCTGCCTTTCTAATCACCATTCTAATGTTTTAATTAAGGGATTTTGTCTTCATTAACGGCTTT
CGCTCATAAAAATGTTATGACGTTTTGCCCGCAGGCGGGAAACCATCCACTTCACGAGACTGATCTCCTC
TGCCGGAACACCGGGCATCTCCAACTTATAAGTTGGAGAAATAAGAGAATTTCAGATTGAGAGAATGAAA
AAAAAAAAAAAAAAAAAGGCAGAGGAGAGCATAGAAATGGGGTTCACTTTTTGGTAAAGCTATAGCATGC
CTATCACATATAAATAGAGTGCCAGTAGCGACTTTTTTCACACTCGAAATACTCTTACTACTGCTCTCTT
GTTGTTTTTATCACTTCTTGTTTCTTCTTGGTAAATAGAATATCAAGCTACAAAAAGCATACAATCAACT
ATCAACTATTAACTATATCGTAATACACAACTAGTCTCGAGTCATGTAATTAGTTATGTCACGCTTACAT
TCACGCCCTCCCCCCACATCCGCTCTAACCGAAAAGGAAGGAGTTAGACAACCTGAAGTCTAGGTCCCTA
TTTATTTTTTTATAGTTATGTTAGTATTAAGAACGTTATTTATATTTCAAATTTTTCTTTTTTTTCTGTA
CAGACGCGTGTACGCATGTAACATTATACTGAAAACCTTGCTTGAGAAGGTTTTGGGACGCTCGAAGGCT
TTAATTTGCGGCCAAGCTTGCATGCCTGCAGGTCGACTCTAGAGGATCCCCGGGATAACTTCGTATAATG
TATGCTATACGAAGTTATGGATTTTCTTAACTTCTTCGGCGACAGCATCACCGACTTCGGTGGTACTGTT
GGAACCACCTAAATCACCAGTTCTGATACCTGCATCCAAAACCTTTTTAACTGCATCTTCAATGGCCTTA
CCTTCTTCAGGCAAGTTCAATGACAATTTCAACATCATTGCAGCAGACAAGATAGTGGCGATAGGGTTGA
CCTTATTCTTTGGCAAATCTGGAGCAGAACCGTGGCATGGTTCGTACAAACCAAATGCGGTGTTCTTGTC
TGGCAAAGAGGCCAAGGACGCAGATGGCAACAAACCCAAGGAACCTGGGATAACGGAGGCTTCATCGGAG
ATGATATCACCAAACATGTTGCTGGTGATTATAATACCATTTAGGTGGGTTGGGTTCTTAACTAGGATCA
TGGCGGCAGAATCAATCAATTGATGTTGAACCTTCAATGTAGGAAATTCGTTCTTGATGGTTTCCTCCAC
AGTTTTTCTCCATAATCTTGAAGAGGCCAAAACATTAGCTTTATCCAAGGACCAAATAGGCAATGGTGGC
TCATGTTGTAGGGCCATGAAAGCGGCCATTCTTGTGATTCTTTGCACTTCTGGAACGGTGTATTGTTCAC
TATCCCAAGCGACACCATCACCATCATCTTCCTTTCTCTTACCAAAGTAAATACCTCCCACTAATTCTCT
GACAACAACGAAGTCAGTACCTTTAGCAAATTGTGGCTTGATTGGAGATAAGTCTAAAAGAGAGTCGGAT
GCAAAGTTACATGGTCTTAAGTTGGCGTACAATTGAAGTTCTTTACGGATTTTTAGTAAACCTTGTTCAG
GTCTAACACTACCTGTACCCCATTTAGGACCACCCACAGCACCTAACAAAACGGCATCAGCCTTCTTGGA
GGCTTCCAGCGCCTCATCTGGAAGTGGGACACCTGTAGCTTCGATAGCAGCACCACCAATTAAATGATTT
TCGAAATCGAACTTGACATTGGAACGAACATCAGAAATAGCTTTAAGAACCTTAATGGCTTCGGCTGTGA
TTTCTTGACCAACGTGGTCACCTGGCAAAACGACGATCTTCTTAGGGGCAGACATTAGAATGGTATATCC
TTGAAATATATATATATATTGCTGAAATGTAAAAGGTAAGAAAAGTTAGAAAGTAAGACGATTGCTAACC
ACCTATTGGAAAAACAATAGGTCCTTAAATAATATTGTCAACTTCAAGTATTGTGATGCAAGCATTTAGT
CATGAACGCTTCTCTATTCTATATGAAAAGCCGGTTCCGGCGCTCTCACCTTTCCTTTTTCTCCCAATTT
TTCAGTTGAAAAAGGTATATGCGTCAGGCGACCTCTGAAATTAACAAAAAATTTCCAGTCATCGAATTTG
ATTCTGTGCGATAGCGCCCCTGTGTGTTCTCGTTATGTTGAGGAAAAAAATAATGGTTAATAACTTCGTA
TAATGTATGCTATACGAAGTTATCCCGGGTACCGAGCTCGAATTCAACGAAGCATCTGTGCTTCATTTTG
TAGAACAAAAATGCAACGCGAGAGCGCTAATTTTTCAAACAAAGAATCTGAGCTGCATTTTTACAGAACA
GAAATGCAACGCGAAAGCGCTATTTTACCAACGAAGAATCTGTGCTTCATTTTTGTAAAACAAAAATGCA
ACGCGAGAGCGCTAATTTTTCAAACAAAGAATCTGAGCTGCATTTTTACAGAACAGAAATGCAACGCGAG
AGCGCTATTTTACCAACAAAGAATCTATACTTCTTTTTTGTTCTACAAAAATGCATCCCGAGAGCGCTAT
TTTTCTAACAAAGCATCTTAGATTACTTTTTTTCTCCTTTGTGCGCTCTATAATGCAGTCTCTTGATAAC
TTTTTGCACTGTAGGTCCGTTAAGGTTAGAAGAAGGCTACTTTGGTGTCTATTTTCTCTTCCATAAAAAA
AGCCTGACTCCACTTCCCGCGTTTACTGATTACTAGCGAAGCTGCGGGTGCATTTTTTCAAGATAAAGGC
ATCCCCGATTATATTCTATACCGATGTGGATTGCGCATACTTTGTGAACAGAAAGTGATAGCGTTGATGA
TTCTTCATTGGTCAGAAAATTATGAACGGTTTCTTCTATTTTGTCTCTATATACTACGTATAGGAAATGT
TTACATTTTCGTATTGTTTTCGATTCACTCTATGAATAGTTCTTACTACAATTTTTTTGTCTAAAGAGTA
ATACTAGAGATAAACATAAAAAATGTAGAGGTCGAGTTTAGATGCAAGTTCAAGGAGCGAAAGGTGGATG
GGTAGGTTATATAGGGATATAGCACAGAGATATATAGCAAAGAGATACTTTTGAGCAATGTTTGTGGAAG
CGGTATTCGCAATATTTTAGTAGCTCGTTACAGTCCGGTGCGTTTTTGGTTTTTTGAAAGTGCGTCTTCA
GAGCGCTTTTGGTTTTCAAAAGCGCTCTGAAGTTCCTATACTTTCTAGAGAATAGGAACTTCGGAATAGG
AACTTCAAAGCGTTTCCGAAAACGAGCGCTTCCGAAAATGCAACGCGAGCTGCGCACATACAGCTCACTG
TTCACGTCGCACCTATATCTGCGTGTTGCCTGTATATATATATACATGAGAAGAACGGCATAGTGCGTGT
TTATGCTTAAATGCGTACTTATATGCGTCTATTTATGTAGGATGAAAGGTAGTCTAGTACCTCCTGTGAT
ATTATCCCATTCCATGCGGGGTATCGTATGCTTCCTTCAGCACTACCCTTTAGCTGTTCTATATGCTGCC
ACTCCTCAATTGGATTAGTCTCATCCTTCAATGCTATCATTTCCTTTGATATTGGATCATACGAATTCGT
AATCATGGTCATAGCTGTTTCCTGTGTGAAATTGTTATCCGCTCACAATTCCACACAACATACGAGCCGG
AAGCATAAAGTGTAAAGCCTGGGGTGCCTAATGAGTGAGCTAACTCACATTAATTGCGTTGCGCTCACTG
CCCGCTTTCCAGTCGGGAAACCTGTCGTGCCAGCTGCATTAATGAATCGGCCAACGCGCGGGGAGAGGCG
GTTTGCGTATTGGGCGCTCTTCCGCTTCCTCGCTCACTGACTCGCTGCGCTCGGTCGTTCGGCTGCGGCG
AGCGGTATCAGCTCACTCAAAGGCGGTAATACGGTTATCCACAGAATCAGGGGATAACGCAGGAAAGAAC
ATGTGAGCAAAAGGCCAGCAAAAGGCCAGGAACCGTAAAAAGGCCGCGTTGCTGGCGTTTTTCCATAGGC
TCCGCCCCCCTGACGAGCATCACAAAAATCGACGCTCAAGTCAGAGGTGGCGAAACCCGACAGGACTATA
AAGATACCAGGCGTTTCCCCCTGGAAGCTCCCTCGTGCGCTCTCCTGTTCCGACCCTGCCGCTTACCGGA
TACCTGTCCGCCTTTCTCCCTTCGGGAAGCGTGGCGCTTTCTCATAGCTCACGCTGTAGGTATCTCAGTT
CGGTGTAGGTCGTTCGCTCCAAGCTGGGCTGTGTGCACGAACCCCCCGTTCAGCCCGACCGCTGCGCCTT
ATCCGGTAACTATCGTCTTGAGTCCAACCCGGTAAGACACGACTTATCGCCACTGGCAGCAGCCACTGGT
AACAGGATTAGCAGAGCGAGGTATGTAGGCGGTGCTACAGAGTTCTTGAAGTGGTGGCCTAACTACGGCT
ACACTAGAAGGACAGTATTTGGTATCTGCGCTCTGCTGAAGCCAGTTACCTTCGGAAAAAGAGTTGGTAG
CTCTTGATCCGGCAAACAAACCACCGCTGGTAGCGGTGGTTTTTTTGTTTGCAAGCAGCAGATTACGCGC
AGAAAAAAAGGATCTCAAGAAGATCCTTTGATCTTTTCTACGGGGTCTGACGCTCAGTGGAACGAAAACT
CACGTTAAGGGATTTTGGTCATGAGATTATCAAAAAGGATCTTCACCTAGATCCTTTTAAATTAAAAATG
AAGTTTTAAATCAATCTAAAGTATATATGAGTAAACTTGGTCTGACAGTTACCAATGCTTAATCAGTGAG
GCACCTATCTCAGCGATCTGTCTATTTCGTTCATCCATAGTTGCCTGACTCCCCGTCGTGTAGATAACTA
CGATACGGGAGGGCTTACCATCTGGCCCCAGTGCTGCAATGATACCGCGAGACCCACGCTCACCGGCTCC
AGATTTATCAGCAATAAACCAGCCAGCCGGAAGGGCCGAGCGCAGAAGTGGTCCTGCAACTTTATCCGCC
TCCATCCAGTCTATTAATTGTTGCCGGGAAGCTAGAGTAAGTAGTTCGCCAGTTAATAGTTTGCGCAACG
TTGTTGCCATTGCTACAGGCATCGTGGTGTCACGCTCGTCGTTTGGTATGGCTTCATTCAGCTCCGGTTC
CCAACGATCAAGGCGAGTTACATGATCCCCCATGTTGTGCAAAAAAGCGGTTAGCTCCTTCGGTCCTCCG
ATCGTTGTCAGAAGTAAGTTGGCCGCAGTGTTATCACTCATGGTTATGGCAGCACTGCATAATTCTCTTA
CTGTCATGCCATCCGTAAGATGCTTTTCTGTGACTGGTGAGTACTCAACCAAGTCATTCTGAGAATAGTG
TATGCGGCGACCGAGTTGCTCTTGCCCGGCGTCAATACGGGATAATACCGCGCCACATAGCAGAACTTTA
AAAGTGCTCATCATTGGAAAACGTTCTTCGGGGCGAAAACTCTCAAGGATCTTACCGCTGTTGAGATCCA
GTTCGATGTAACCCACTCGTGCACCCAACTGATCTTCAGCATCTTTTACTTTCACCAGCGTTTCTGGGTG
AGCAAAAACAGGAAGGCAAAATGCCGCAAAAAAGGGAATAAGGGCGACACGGAAATGTTGAATACTCATA
CTCTTCCTTTTTCAATATTATTGAAGCATTTATCAGGGTTATTGTCTCATGAGCGGATACATATTTGAAT
GTATTTAGAAAAATAAACAAATAGGGGTTCCGCGCACATTTCCCCGAAAAGTGCCACCTGACGTCTAAGA
AACCATTATTATCATGACATTAACCTATAAAAATAGGCGTATCACGAGGCCCTTTCGTCTCGCGCGTTTC
GGTGATGACGGTGAAAACCTCTGACACATGCAGCTCCCGGAGACGGTCACAGCTTGTCTGTAAGCGGATG
CCGGGAGCAGACAAGCCCGTCAGGGCGCGTCAGCGGGTGTTGGCGGGTGTCGGGGCTGGCTTAACTATGC
GGCATCAGAGCAGATTGTACTGAGAGTGCAC
