>Addgene plasmid #46067 | pXP841 | addgene partial sequence | sequence record 66400 | CYC1 5'-GCGTGAATGTAAGCGTGAC-3'
TGACTCGAGACTAGTTGTGTATTACGATATAGTTAATAGTTGATAGTTGATTGTATGCTTTTTGTAGCTT
GATATTCTATTTACCAAGAAGAAACAAGAAGTGATAAAAACAACAAGAGAGCAGTAGTAAGAGTATTTCG
AGTGTGAAAAAAGTCGCTACTGGCACTCTATTTATATGTGATAGGCATGCTATAGCTTTACCAAAAAGTG
AACCCCATTTCTATGCTCTCCTCTGCCTTTTTTTTTTTTTTTTTTTTCATTCTCTCAATCTGAAATTCTC
TTATTTCTCCAACTTATAAGTTGGAGATGCCCGGTGTTCCGGCAGAGGAGATCAGTCTCGTGAAGTGGAT
GGTTTCCCGCCTGCGGGCAAAACGTCATAACATTTTTATGAGCGAAAGCCGTTAATGAAGACAAAATCCC
TTAATTAAAACATTAGAATGGTGATTAGAAAGGCAGGATTAATCAGTTACACAGGCTGTAACCGGAGAGA
CGGATCATAAGGCAATTTTTAGATAAGACTGGTTAGAGTTCTTGGCATCAGAAAATTTGAGAAACGATTT
TTCCGTTTGTTTGCCCCTACGTTTTGCGGCCGCTAAATCATATGCCTGGTGCACTCTCAGTACAATCTGC
TCTGATGCCGCATAGTTAAGCCAGCCCCGACACCCGCCAACACCCGCTGACGCGCCCTGACGGGCTTGTC
TGCTCCCGGCATCCGCTTACAGACAAGCTGTGACCGTCTCCGGGAGCTGCATGTGTCAGAGGTTTTCACC
GTCATCACCGAAACGCGCGAGACGAAAGGGCCTCGTGATACGCCTATTTTTATAGGTTAATGTCATGATA
ATAATGGTTTCTTAGACG
