>Addgene plasmid #46067 | pXP841 | addgene partial sequence | sequence record 67443 | Leu2-R 5'-accggtaccccatttaggac-3'
CTAACAAAACGGCATCAGCCTTCTTGGAGGCTTCCAGCGCCTCATCTGGAAGTGGGACACCTGTAGCTTC
GATAGCAGCACCACCAATTAAATGATTTTCGAAATCGAACTTGACATTGGAACGAACATCAGAAATAGCT
TTAAGAACCTTAATGGCTTCGGCTGTGATTTCTTGACCAACGTGGTCACCTGGCAAAACGACGATCTTCT
TAGGGGCAGACATTAGAATGGTATATCCTTGAAATATATATATATATTGCTGAAATGTAAAAGGTAAGAA
AAGTTAGAAAGTAAGACGATTGCTAACCACCTATTGGAAAAACAATAGGTCCTTAAATAATATTGTCAAC
TTCAAGTATTGTGATGCAAGCATTTAGTCATGAACGCTTCTCTATTCTATATGAAAAGCCGGTTCCGGCG
CTCTCACCTTTCCTTTTTCTCCCAATTTTTCAGTTGAAAAAGGTATATGCGTCAGGCGACCTCTGAAATT
AACAAAAAATTTCCAGTCATCGAATTTGATTCTGTGCGATAGCGCCCCTGTGTGTTCTCGTTATGTTGAG
GAAAAAAATAATGGTTAATAACTTCGTATAATGTATGCTATACGAAGTTATCCCGGGTACCGAGCTCGAA
TTCAACGAAGCATCTGTGCTTCATTTTGTAGAACAAAAATGCAACGCGAGAGCGCTAATTTTTCAAACAA
AGAATCTGAGCTGCATTTTTACAGAACAGAAATGCAACGCGAAAGCGCTATTTTACCAACGAAGAATCTG
TGCTTCATTTTTGTAAAACAAAAATGCAACGCGAGAGCGCTAATTTTTCAAACAAAGAATCTGAGCTGCA
TTTTTACAGAACAGAAATGCAACGCGAGAGCGCTATTTTACCAACAAAGAATCTATACTTCTTTTTTGTT
CTACAAAAAT
